>Addgene plasmid #127732 | pDSM-cd-Pykt6-ACO-Tprm9 | addgene full sequence | sequence record 254062 | Addgene NGS Result
CGAACTCAGAAGTGAAACGCCGTAGCGCCGATGGTAGTGTGGGGACTCCCCATGCGAGAGTAGGGAACTG
CCAGGCATCAAATAAAACGAAAGGCTCAGTCGAAAGACTGGGCCTTTCGCCCGGGCTAATTAGGGGGTGT
CGCCCTTATTCGACTCTATAGTGAAGTTCCTATTCTCTAGAAAGTATAGGAACTTCTGAAGTGGGGACGC
TTTCCGGCATCTTCCAGACCACAGTATATCCATCCGCCTCCTGTTGGTGCTTTACTGATAATATACACTC
TTTGGATCGAGCCCACTTCCAGTTGGTAATTGGTGTTCCACAATTTCAGCATTACATGTTTTTAAACCAA
AATTCGGCTCCTTTTCCCTTTTTTTCTTATTGGGTGGCGTGCCGTACAGAACGATTGGCTTGGTGTGAAA
TCAAGAGCAAGCACAATAGATATCAACATGAACAATATACAAAAGTCTCTGGCACAGTTTGACTGCGTTA
GACCAGGCTAGGGCATTTCTGAAGCTTTACGTATCACTAGAGAAGTTATTTTGGCAATGACTGTTTCCAA
CTTGACCAGAGACTCCAAGGTTAACCAAAACTTGTTGGAAGATCATTCTTTCATCAACTACAAGCAAAAT
GTCGAAACTTTGGATATCGTCAGAAAGAGATTGAACAGACCATTCACCTACGCTGAAAAGATTTTGTACG
GTCACTTGGATGACCCACACGGTCAAGATATCCAAAGAGGTGTCTCCTACTTGAAACTAAGACCAGATCG
TGTTGCTTGTCAAGATGCTACTGCTCAAATGGCTATCTTACAATTCATGTCCGCTGGTTTGCCTCAAGTT
GCCAAGCCAGTCACCGTCCACTGTGACCATTTGATCCAAGCTCAAGTCGGTGGTGAAAAGGACTTGAAGA
GAGCCATTGACTTGAACAAGGAAGTCTACGACTTCTTGGCTTCTGCCACTGCTAAATACAACATGGGTTT
CTGGAAGCCAGGTTCCGGTATCATCCACCAAATCGTTTTGGAAAACTATGCCTTCCCAGGTGCTTTGATC
ATCGGTACTGACTCCCACACTCCAAATGCCGGTGGTCTAGGTCAATTGGCCATCGGTGTTGGTGGTGCTG
ATGCTGTTGACGTCATGGCTGGTAGACCATGGGAATTGAAGGCTCCAAAGATTTTGGGTGTTAAGTTGAC
CGGTAAGATGAACGGTTGGACTTCTCCAAAGGACATCATCTTGAAATTGGCTGGTATCACTACTGTTAAG
GGTGGTACTGGTAAGATTGTCGAATACTTTGGTGACGGTGTCGACACTTTCTCTGCTACCGGTATGGGTA
CCATCTGTAACATGGGTGCTGAAATTGGTGCCACCACTTCTGTTTTCCCATTCAACAAATCCATGATTGA
ATACTTGGAAGCTACCGGTAGAGGTAAGATTGCTGATTTCGCTAAGTTATACCACAAGGACTTGTTGTCT
GCCGACAAGGACGCTGAATACGATGAAGTTGTCGAAATTGACTTGAACACTTTGGAACCATACATCAACG
GTCCATTCACCCCAGATTTGGCTACCCCAGTTTCTAAGATGAAGGAAGTTGCCGTTGCTAACAACTGGCC
ATTAGATGTTAGAGTTGGTTTGATTGGTTCTTGTACCAACTCCTCTTACGAAGATATGTCCAGATCTGCT
TCCATTGTCAAGGATGCTGCTGCTCACGGTTTGAAATCTAAGACCATCTTCACTGTTACCCCAGGTTCTG
AACAAATCAGAGCCACCATCGAACGTGACGGTCAATTGGAAACTTTCAAGGAATTTGGTGGTATTGTCTT
GGCTAACGCTTGTGGTCCATGTATTGGTCAATGGGACAGAAGAGATATCAAGAAGGGTGACAAGAACACC
ATCGTTTCCTCTTACAACAGAAACTTCACTTCTAGAAACGATGGTAACCCACAAACCCACGCCTTTGTTG
CTTCTCCAGAATTAGTCACTGCTTTCGCTATTGCTGGTGACTTGAGATTCAACCCATTAACCGACAAATT
GAAGGACAAGGACGGTAACGAATTTATGTTGAAGCCTCCTCATGGTGATGGTTTACCACAAAGAGGTTAC
GATGCTGGTGAAAACACCTACCAAGCTCCACCAGCCGACAGATCCACCGTCGAAGTCAAGGTTTCTCCAA
CTTCTGACAGATTACAATTGTTGAAACCTTTCAAGCCATGGGATGGTAAGGACGCTAAGGACATGCCAAT
CTTAATCAAGGCTGTTGGTAAGACTACCACCGACCACATTTCCATGGCTGGTCCATGGTTGAAATACAGA
GGTCACTTGGAAAACATCTCCAACAACTACATGATTGGTGCCATTAATGCCGAAAACAAGAAGGCTAACT
GTGTCAAGAACGTTTACACTGGTGAATACAAGGGTGTTCCAGACACTGCCAGAGACTACAGAGATCAAGG
TATCAAATGGGTTGTCATCGGTGACGAAAACTTCGGTGAAGGTTCTTCTCGTGAACACGCTGCTTTGGAA
CCAAGATTCTTGGGTGGTTTCGCTATTATTACCAAATCTTTCGCTCGTATTCACGAAACCAACTTGAAGA
AGCAAGGTCTATTGCCATTGAACTTCAAGAACCCAGCCGACTACGACAAGATCAACCCAGATGACAGAAT
TGACATCTTAGGTTTGGCTGAATTGGCTCCAGGTAAGCCAGTCACCATGAGAGTTCACCCAAAGAACGGT
AAGCCATGGGATGCTGTCTTGACTCACACTTTCAACGATGAACAAATCGAATGGTTCAAATACGGTTCTG
CTTTGAACAAGATCAAGGCTGATGAAAAGAAGTAAACAGATGACGGGAGACACTAGCACACAACTTTACC
AGGCAAGGTATTTGACGCTAGCATGTGTCCAATTCAGTGTCATTTATGATTTTTTGTAGTAGGATATAAA
TATATACAGCGCTCCAAATAGTGCGGTTGCCCCAAAAACACCACGGAACCTCATCTGTTCTCGTACTTTG
TTGTGACAAAGTAGCTCACTGCCTTATTATCACATTTTCATTATGCAACGCTTCGGAAAATACGATGTTG
AAAATCCTCAACGTTGTCCAGGTTTGTATCCACGTGTGTCCGTTCCGCCAATATTCCGCAAAATGAAGTG
AAGTTCCTATACTTTCTAGAGAATAGGAACTTCTATAGTGAGTCGAATAAGGGCGACACAAAATTTATTC
TAAATGCATAATAAATACTGATAACATCTTATAGTTTGTATTATATTTTGTATTATCGTTGACATGTATA
ATTTTGATATCAAAAACTGATTTTCCCTTTATTATTTTCGAGATTTATTTTCTTAATTCTCTTTAACAAA
CTAGAAATATTGTATATACAAAAAATCATAAATAATAGATGAATAGTTTAATTATAGGTGTTCATCAATC
GAAAAAGCAACGTATCTTATTTAAAGTGCGTTGCTTTTTTCTCATTTATAAGGTTAAATAATTCTCATAT
ATCAAGCAAAGTGACAGGCGCCCTTAAATATTCTGACAAATGCTCTTTCCCTAAACTCCCCCCATAAAAA
AACCCGCCGAAGCGGGTTTTTACGTTATTTGCGGATTAACGATTACTCGTTATCAGAACCGCCCAGGGGG
CCCGAGCTTAAGACTGGCCGTCGTTTTACAACACAGAAAGAGTTTGTAGAAACGCAAAAAGGCCATCCGT
CAGGGGCCTTCTGCTTAGTTTGATGCCTGGCAGTTCCCTACTCTCGCCTTCCGCTTCCTCGCTCACTGAC
TCGCTGCGCTCGGTCGTTCGGCTGCGGCGAGCGGTATCAGCTCACTCAAAGGCGGTAATACGGTTATCCA
CAGAATCAGGGGATAACGCAGGAAAGAACATGTGAGCAAAAGGCCAGCAAAAGGCCAGGAACCGTAAAAA
GGCCGCGTTGCTGGCGTTTTTCCATAGGCTCCGCCCCCCTGACGAGCATCACAAAAATCGACGCTCAAGT
CAGAGGTGGCGAAACCCGACAGGACTATAAAGATACCAGGCGTTTCCCCCTGGAAGCTCCCTCGTGCGCT
CTCCTGTTCCGACCCTGCCGCTTACCGGATACCTGTCCGCCTTTCTCCCTTCGGGAAGCGTGGCGCTTTC
TCATAGCTCACGCTGTAGGTATCTCAGTTCGGTGTAGGTCGTTCGCTCCAAGCTGGGCTGTGTGCACGAA
CCCCCCGTTCAGCCCGACCGCTGCGCCTTATCCGGTAACTATCGTCTTGAGTCCAACCCGGTAAGACACG
ACTTATCGCCACTGGCAGCAGCCACTGGTAACAGGATTAGCAGAGCGAGGTATGTAGGCGGTGCTACAGA
GTTCTTGAAGTGGTGGGCTAACTACGGCTACACTAGAAGAACAGTATTTGGTATCTGCGCTCTGCTGAAG
CCAGTTACCTTCGGAAAAAGAGTTGGTAGCTCTTGATCCGGCAAACAAACCACCGCTGGTAGCGGTGGTT
TTTTTGTTTGCAAGCAGCAGATTACGCGCAGAAAAAAAGGATCTCAAGAAGATCCTTTGATCTTTTCTAC
GGGGTCTGACGCTCAGTGGAACGACGCGCGCGTAACTCACGTTAAGGGATTTTGGTCATGAGCTTGCGCC
GTCCCGTCAAGTCAGCGTAATGCTCTGCTTAGAAAAACTCATCGAGCATCAAATGAAATTGCAATTTATT
CATATCAGGATTATCAATACCATATTTTTGAAAAAGCCGTTTCTGTAATGAAGGAGAAAACTCACCGAGG
CAGTTCCATAGGATGGCAAGATCCTGGTATCGGTCTGCGATTCCGACTCGTCCAACATCAATACAACCTA
TTAATTTCCCCTCGTCAAAAATAAGGTTATCAAGTGAGAAATCACCATGAGTGACGACTGAATCCGGTGA
GAATGGCAAAAGTTTATGCATTTCTTTCCAGACTTGTTCAACAGGCCAGCCATTACGCTCGTCATCAAAA
TCACTCGCATCAACCAAACCGTTATTCATTCGTGATTGCGCCTGAGCGAGGCGAAATACGCGATCGCTGT
TAAAAGGACAATTACAAACAGGAATCGAGTGCAACCGGCGCAGGAACACTGCCAGCGCATCAACAATATT
TTCACCTGAATCAGGATATTCTTCTAATACCTGGAACGCTGTTTTTCCGGGGATCGCAGTGGTGAGTAAC
CATGCATCATCAGGAGTACGGATAAAATGCTTGATGGTCGGAAGTGGCATAAATTCCGTCAGCCAGTTTA
GTCTGACCATCTCATCTGTAACATCATTGGCAACGCTACCTTTGCCATGTTTCAGAAACAACTCTGGCGC
ATCGGGCTTCCCATACAAGCGATAGATTGTCGCACCTGATTGCCCGACATTATCGCGAGCCCATTTATAC
CCATATAAATCAGCATCCATGTTGGAATTTAATCGCGGCCTCGACGTTTCCCGTTGAATATGGCTCATAT
TCTTCCTTTTTCAATATTATTGAAGCATTTATCAGGGTTATTGTCTCATGAGCGGATACATATTTGAATG
TATTTAGAAAAATAAACAAATAGGGGTCAGTGTTACAACCAATTAACCAATTCTGAACATTATCGCGAGC
CCATTTATACCTGAATATGGCTCATAACACCCCTTGTTTGCCTGGCGGCAGTAGCGCGGTGGTCCCACCT
GACCCCATGC
Features (pLannotate 1.2.2; 12 found; start..end, strand, type, name):
     79..119     +  terminator     rrnB T1 terminator (fragment): transcription terminator T1 from the E. coli rrnB gene
    163..196     +  protein_bind   FRT (minimal): supports FLP-mediated excision but not integration (Turan and Bode, 2011) FLP recombinase from the Saccharomyces cerevisiae 2μ plasmid
    523..2832    +  CDS            ACO1: ACON_YEAST - Also known as GLU1. Experimental evidence at protein level: Swiss-Prot protein existence level 1. Catalyzes the isomerization of citrate to isocitrate via cis- aconitate, a step in the citric acid cycle. Can also provide minor contributions to the reversible dehydration of (R)-homocitrate to cis- homoaconitate, a step in the alpha-aminoadipate pathway for lysine biosynthesis. Plays also an essential role in mtDNA maintenance. May directly protect mtDNA from accumulation of point mutations and ssDNA breaks as a component of mitochondrial nucleoids, or by preventing accumulation of
   2964..3086    +  CDS            YGF2_YEAST (fragment): Protein uncertain: Swiss-Prot protein existence level 5. From Saccharomyces cerevisiae (strain ATCC 204508 / S288c) (Baker's yeast).
   3150..3183    -  protein_bind   FRT (minimal): supports FLP-mediated excision but not integration (Turan and Bode, 2011) FLP recombinase from the Saccharomyces cerevisiae 2μ plasmid
   3653..3672    +  CDS            lacZα (fragment): LacZα fragment of β-galactosidase; lacZ fragment
   3697..3714    -  terminator     rrnB T2 terminator (fragment): transcription terminator T2 from the E. coli rrnB gene
   3939..4527    -  rep_origin     ori: high-copy-number ColE1/pMB1/pBR322/pUC origin of replication
   4649..5458    -  CDS            KanR: aminoglycoside phosphotransferase; aph(3')-Ia; confers resistance to kanamycin in bacteria or G418 (Geneticin®) in eukaryotes
   5461..5557    -  promoter       AmpR promoter (fragment): bla
   5587..5611    -  CDS            KanR (fragment): aminoglycoside phosphotransferase; aph(3')-Ia; confers resistance to kanamycin in bacteria or G418 (Geneticin®) in eukaryotes
   5640..75      +  ncRNA          5S rRNA (across the origin): Accession: RF00001 - 5S ribosomal RNA
