[The description below was written by a language model from this plasmid's Addgene catalogue record and pLannotate feature annotations shown in this document.]
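Description:
pDSM-cd-Pykt6-ACO-Tprm9 is a yeast synthetic-biology part plasmid of about 5.7 kb built on the pDSM-cd backbone. It carries a single transcription unit intended for assembly into a multigene pathway in Saccharomyces cerevisiae. It is maintained in E. coli through a high-copy ColE1/pUC-type origin and a kanamycin resistance gene (aph(3')-Ia), which appears to be driven by a fragment of the bla promoter. No yeast origin of replication or yeast auxotrophic marker is annotated, consistent with its role as a template and storage vector rather than a replicating yeast plasmid. Fragments of the rrnB T1 and T2 terminators and small 5S rRNA and lacZα remnants flank the cargo region and are probably backbone insulation and cloning leftovers.

The payload is the aconitase gene (ACO/ACO1), which encodes the enzyme that isomerises citrate to isocitrate via cis-aconitate. The record lists the species as S. cerevisiae and synthetic. The gene is placed under the yeast YKT6 promoter and followed by the PRM9 terminator. A short annotated hit to an uncertain yeast ORF downstream of the coding sequence probably falls within that terminator region. The unit was assembled through BsaI sites that were destroyed during cloning. According to the depositor, it is flanked by "pathway position 4" homology arms that are compatible with position 3 on the 5' side and position 5 on the 3' side. The arms themselves are not annotated in the feature table, but two minimal FRT sites in opposite orientation bracket the cassette.

The listed sequencing primers also serve to amplify the cassette for integration into the yeast genome, where overlapping arms let neighbouring units recombine into a full pathway. The plasmid belongs to a combinatorial promoter/terminator library used for algorithm-guided strain design for itaconic acid production.
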