Addgene plasmid #127732: pDSM-cd-Pykt6-ACO-Tprm9
Purpose: Yeast pathway position 4. ACO transcription unit with the YKT6 promoter and PRM9 terminator.
Depositing lab: Christopher Voigt. Depositing organization: Massachusetts Institute of Technology. Publication: Iterative algorithm-guided design of massive strain libraries, applied to itaconic acid production in yeast. Young EM, Zhao Z, Gielesen BEM, Wu L, Benjamin Gordon D, Roubos JA, Voigt CA. Metab Eng. 2018 Jul;48:33-43. doi: 10.1016/j.ymben.2018.05.002. Epub 2018 May 9. PubMed 29753070.
Backbone
  Vector backbone: pDSM-cd
  Vector type: Yeast Expression, Synthetic Biology
Growth in bacteria
  Bacterial resistance: Kanamycin, 50 μg/mL
  Growth temperature: 37°C
  Growth strain: DH5alpha
  Copy number: High Copy
Gene/Insert
  Gene/Insert name: aconitase (alt names: ACO1; ACO)
  Species: S. cerevisiae (budding yeast), Synthetic
  Insert size (bp): 2305
  GenBank ID: MH366501.1
  Promoter: Pykt6
  Cloning method: Restriction Enzyme; 5′ cloning site BsaI (destroyed during cloning); 3′ cloning site BsaI (destroyed during cloning)
  Sequencing primers: 5′ ACGCTTTCCGGCATCTTCCAG; 3′ GCGGAATATTGGCGGAACGG
Terms and licenses: Academic/Nonprofit Terms; Industry Terms: Not Available to Industry
Depositor comments: ACO transcription unit with pathway position 4 homology arms, compatible with 5' position 3 and 3' position 5 homology arm. Sequencing primers are also the primers for amplifying DNA for integration into the S. cerevisiae genome.
How to cite: pDSM-cd-Pykt6-ACO-Tprm9 was a gift from Christopher Voigt (Addgene plasmid # 127732 ; http://n2t.net/addgene:127732 ; RRID:Addgene_127732)
